Addgene plasmid #52302: pcDNA3-flag-YTHDF2-N
Purpose: Flag-tagged YTHDF2 N-terminal domain, made by mutating to E384(GAA) to stop codon(TAA)
Depositing lab: Chuan He. Depositing organization: University of Chicago. Publication: N6-methyladenosine-dependent regulation of messenger RNA stability. Wang X, Lu Z, Gomez A, Hon GC, Yue Y, Han D, Fu Y, Parisien M, Dai Q, Jia G, Ren B, Pan T, He C. Nature. 2014 Jan 2;505(7481):117-20. doi: 10.1038/nature12730. Epub 2013 Nov 27. PubMed 24284625.
Backbone
  Vector backbone: pcDNA3
  Backbone size w/o insert (bp): 5446
  Total vector size (bp): 7152
  Vector type: Mammalian Expression
Growth in bacteria
  Bacterial resistance: Ampicillin, 100 μg/mL
  Growth temperature: 37°C
  Growth strain: DH5alpha
  Copy number: Unknown
Gene/Insert
  Gene/Insert name: YTHDF2
  Species: H. sapiens (human)
  Insert size (bp): 1767
  Mutation: Changed E384 to stop codon
  GenBank ID: NM_001173128
  Entrez Gene: YTHDF2 (a.k.a. CAHL, DF2, HGRG8, NY-REN-2)
  Promoter: T7
  Tag / fusion protein: flag (N terminal on insert)
  Cloning method: Restriction Enzyme; 5′ cloning site BamHI (not destroyed); 3′ cloning site XhoI (not destroyed)
  Sequencing primers: 5′ 5' TAATACGACTCACTATAGGG 3'; 3′ 5' ATTTAGGTGACACTATAG 3'
Terms and licenses: Academic/Nonprofit Terms; Industry Terms: Not Available to Industry
How to cite: pcDNA3-flag-YTHDF2-N was a gift from Chuan He (Addgene plasmid # 52302 ; http://n2t.net/addgene:52302 ; RRID:Addgene_52302)
