[The description below was written by a language model from this plasmid's Addgene catalogue record.]
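Description:
pcDNA3-flag-YTHDF2-N is a mammalian expression plasmid built on the pcDNA3 backbone (about 7.2 kb in total) that produces a truncated, N-terminally Flag-tagged form of human YTHDF2. It is propagated in E. coli under ampicillin selection. No feature table accompanies the record, so backbone elements such as the replication origin or any mammalian selection marker are not itemised. The copy number is listed as unknown.

The insert is the full-length YTHDF2 coding sequence (roughly 1.8 kb), cloned between BamHI and XhoI sites that both remain intact. A single point mutation converts the codon for glutamate 384 into a stop codon. Translation therefore ends before the C-terminal part of the protein, so only the N-terminal domain is made even though the downstream coding sequence is still physically present in the plasmid. YTHDF2 is a reader of N6-methyladenosine in mRNA, and its C-terminal YTH domain is generally understood to be the part that binds the modified base. This truncation thus separates the N-terminal region from the RNA-binding module. The Flag epitope at the N terminus allows detection and immunoprecipitation of the fragment.

The record lists T7 as the promoter. In pcDNA3-type vectors the T7 promoter sits just upstream of the cloning site and serves for in vitro transcription and as a sequencing primer site, whereas expression in mammalian cells normally depends on the backbone's own viral promoter, which this entry does not name. The construct comes from work on m6A-dependent control of mRNA stability and is suited to domain-dissection experiments comparing the N-terminal portion of YTHDF2 with the full-length protein in transfected cells.
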