>Addgene plasmid #52302 | pcDNA3-flag-YTHDF2-N | depositor partial sequence | sequence record 80938 | YTHDF2 with E384 mutation to stop codon
ATGGATTACAAGGACGACGATGACAAGATGTCGGCCAGCAGCCTCTTGGAGCAGAGACCAAAAGGTCAAG
GAAACAAAGTACAAAATGGATCTGTACATCAAAAGGATGGATTAAACGATGATGATTTTGAACCTTACTT
GAGTCCACAGGCAAGGCCCAATAATGCATATACTGCCATGTCAGATTCCTACTTACCCAGTTACTACAGT
CCCTCCATTGGCTTCTCCTATTCTTTGGGTGAAGCTGCTTGGTCTACGGGGGGTGACACAGCCATGCCCT
ACTTAACTTCTTATGGACAGCTGAGCAACGGAGAGCCCCACTTCCTACCAGATGCAATGTTTGGGCAACC
AGGAGCCCTAGGTAGCACTCCATTTCTTGGTCAGCATGGTTTTAATTTCTTTCCCAGTGGGATTGACTTC
TCAGCATGGGGAAATAACAGTTCTCAGGGACAGTCTACTCAGAGCTCTGGATATAGTAGCAATTATGCTT
ATGCACCTAGCTCCTTAGGTGGAGCCATGATTGATGGACAGTCAGCTTTTGCCAATGAGACCCTCAATAA
GGCTCCTGGCATGAATACTATAGACCAAGGGATGGCAGCACTGAAGTTGGGTAGCACAGAAGTTGCAAGC
AATGTTCCAAAAGTTGTAGGTTCTGCTGTTGGTAGCGGGTCCATTACTAGTAACATCGTGGCTTCCAATA
GTTTGCCTCCAGCCACCATTGCTCCTCCAAAACCAGCATCTTGGGCTGATATTGCTAGCAAGCCTGCAAA
ACAGCAACCTAAACTGAAGACCAAGAATGGCATTGCAGGGTCAAGTCTTCCGCCACCCCCGATAAAGCAT
AACATGGATATTGGAACTTGGGATAACAAGGGTCCCGTTGCAAAAGCCCCCTCACAGGCTTTGGTTCAGA
ATATAGGTCAGCCAACCCAGGGGTCTCCTCAGCCTGTAGGTCAGCAGGCTAACAATAGCCCACCAGTGGC
TCAGGCATCAGTAGGGCAACAGACACAGCCATTGCCTCCACCTCCACCACAGCCTGCCCAGCTTTCAGTC
CAGCAACAGGCAGCTCAGCCAACCCGCTGGGTAGCACCTCGGAACCGTGGCAGTGGGTTCGGTCATAATG
GGGTGGATGGTAATGGAGTAGGACAGTCTCAGGCTGGTTCTGGATCTACTCCTTCATAACCCCACCCAGT
GTTGGAGAAGCTTCGGTCCATTAATAACTATAACCCCAAAGATTTTGACTGGAATCTGAAACATGGCCGG
GTTTTCATCATTAAGAGCTACTCTGAGGACGATATTCACCGTTCCATTAAGTATAATATTTGGTGCAGCA
CAGAGCATGGTAACAAGAGACTGGATGCTGCTTATCGTTCCATGAACGGGAAAGGCCCCGTTTACTTACT
TTTCAGTGTCAACGGCAGTGGACACTTCTGTGGCGTGGCAGAAATGAAATCTGCTGTGGACTACAACACA
TGTGCAGGTGTGTGGTCCCAGGACAAATGGAAGGGTCGTTTTGATGTCAGGTGGATTTTTGTGAAGGACG
TTCCCAATAGCCAACTGCGACACATTCGCCTAGAGAACAACGAGAATAAACCAGTGACCAACTCTAGGGA
CACTCAGGAAGTGCCTCTGGAAAAGGCTAAGCAGGTGTTGAAAATTATAGCCAGCTACAAGCACACCACT
TCCATTTTTGATGACTTCTCACACTATGAGAAACGCCAAGAGGAAGAAGAAAGTGTTAAAAAGGAACGTC
AAGGTCGTGGGAAATAA
