>Addgene plasmid #52302 | pcDNA3-flag-YTHDF2-N | addgene partial sequence | sequence record 82664 | CMV-F 5'-CGCAAATGGGCGGTAGGCGTG-3'
GCAGAGCTCTCTGGCTAACTAGAGAACCCACTGCTTACTGGCTTATCGAAATTAATACGACTCACTATAG
GGAGACCCAAGCTTGGTATCGAGCTCGGATCCATGGATTACAAGGACGACGATGACAAGATGTCGGCCAG
CAGCCTCTTGGAGCAGAGACCAAAAGGTCAAGGAAACAAAGTACAAAATGGATCTGTACATCAAAAGGAT
GGATTAAACGATGATGATTTTGAACCTTACTTGAGTCCACAGGCAAGGCCCAATAATGCATATACTGCCA
TGTCAGATTCCTACTTACCCAGTTACTACAGTCCCTCCATTGGCTTCTCCTATTCTTTGGGTGAAGCTGC
TTGGTCTACGGGGGGTGACACAGCCATGCCCTACTTAACTTCTTATGGACAGCTGAGCAACGGAGAGCCC
CACTTCCTACCAGATGCAATGTTTGGGCAACCAGGAGCCCTAGGTAGCACTCCATTTCTTGGTCAGCATG
GTTTTAATTTCTTTCCCAGTGGGATTGACTTCTCAGCATGGGGAAATAACAGTTCTCAGGGACAGTCTAC
TCAGAGCTCTGGATATAGTAGCAATTATGCTTATGCACCTAGCTCCTTAGGTGGAGCCATGATTGATGGA
CAGTCAGCTTTTGCCAATGAGACCCTCAATAAGGCTCCTGGCATGAATACTATAGACCAAGGGATGGCAG
CACTGAAGTTGGGTAGCACAGAAGTTGCAAGCAATGTTCCAAAAGTTGTAGGTTCTGCTGTTGGTAGCGG
GTCCATTACTAGTAACATCGTGGCTTCCAATAGTTTGCCTCCAGCCACCATTGCTCCTCCAAAACCAGCA
TCTTGGGCTGATATTGCTAGCAAGCCTGCAAAACAGCAACCTAAACTGAAG
