>Addgene plasmid #52302 | pcDNA3-flag-YTHDF2-N | addgene partial sequence | sequence record 82665 | BGH-rev 5'-TAGAAGGCACAGTCGAGG-3'
TATAGAATAGGGCCCTCTAGATGCATGCTCGAGTCATTTCCCACGACCTTGACGTTCCTTTTTAACACTT
TCTTCTTCCTCTTGGCGTTTCTCATAGTGTGAGAAGTCATCAAAAATGGAAGTGGTGTGCTTGTAGCTGG
CTATAATTTTCAACACCTGCTTAGCCTTTTCCAGAGGCACTTCCTGAGTGTCCCTAGAGTTGGTCACTGG
TTTATTCTCGTTGTTCTCTAGGCGAATGTGTCGCAGTTGGCTATTGGGAACGTCCTTCACAAAAATCCAC
CTGACATCAAAACGACCCTTCCATTTGTCCTGGGACCACACACCTGCACATGTGTTGTAGTCCACAGCAG
ATTTCATTTCTGCCACGCCACAGAAGTGTCCACTGCCGTTGACACTGAAAAGTAAGTAAACGGGGCCTTT
CCCGTTCATGGAACGATAAGCAGCATCCAGTCTCTTGTTACCATGCTCTGTGCTGCACCAAATATTATAC
TTAATGGAACGGTGAATATCGTCCTCAGAGTAGCTCTTAATGATGAAAACCCGGCCATGTTTCAGATTCC
AGTCAAAATCTTTGGGGTTATAGTTATTAATGGACCGAAGCTTCTCCAACACTGGGTGGGGTTATGAAGG
AGTAGATCCAGAACCAGCCTGAGACTGTCCTACTCCATTACCATCCACCCCATTATGACCGAACCCACTG
CCACGGTTCCGAGGTGCTACCCAGCGGGTTGGCTGAGCTGCCTGTTGCTGGACTGAAAGCTGGGCAGGCT
GTGGTGGAGGTGGAGGCAATGGCTGTGTCTGTTGCCCTACTGATGCCTGAGCCACTGGTGGGCTATTGTT
AGCCTGCTGACCTACAGGCTGAGGAGACCC
